>Addgene plasmid #14638 | pSV CDK9 HA (P#598) | addgene full sequence | sequence record 402650 | Addgene NGS Result
CGCCCATCCCGCCCCTAACTCCGCCCAGTTCCGCCCATTCTCCGCCCCATGGCTGACTAATTTTTTTTAT
TTATGCAGAGGCCGAGGCCGCCTCGGCCTCTGAGCTATTCCAGAAGTAGTGAGGAGGCTTTTTTGGAGGC
CTAGGCTTTTGCAAAAAGCTATTTAGGTGACACTATAGAAGGTACGCCTGCAGGTACCGGTCCGGAATTC
ATGGCAAAGCAGTACGACTCGGTGGAGTGCCCTTTTTGTGATGAAGTTTCCAAATACGAGAAGCTCGCCA
AGATCGGCCAAGGCACCTTCGGGGAGGTGTTCAAGGCCAGGCACCGCAAGACCGGCCAGAAGGTGGCTCT
GAAGAAGGTGCTGATGGAAAACGAGAAGGAGGGGTTCCCCATTACAGCCTTGCGGGAGATCAAGATCCTT
CAGCTTCTAAAACACGAGAATGTGGTCAACTTGATTGAGATTTGTCGAACCAAAGCTTCCCCCTATAACC
GCTGCAAGGGTAGTATATACCTGGTGTTCGACTTCTGCGAGCATGACCTTGCTGGGCTGTTGAGCAATGT
TTTGGTCAAGTTCACGCTGTCTGAGATCAAGAGGGTGATGCAGATGCTGCTTAACGGCCTCTACTACATC
CACAGAAACAAGATCCTGCATAGGGACATGAAGGCTGCTAATGTGCTTATCACTCGTGATGGGGTCCTGA
AGCTGGCAGACTTTGGGCTGGCCCGGGCCTTCAGCCTGGCCAAGAACAGCCAGCCCAACCGCTACACCAA
CCGTGTGGTGACACTCTGGTACCGGCCCCCGGAGCTGTTGCTCGGGGAGCGGGACTACGGCCCCCCCATT
GACCTGTGGGGTGCTGGGTGCATCATGGCAGAGATGTGGACCCGCAGCCCCATCATGCAGGGCAACACGG
AGCAGCACCAACTCGCCCTCATCAGTCAGCTCTGCGGCTCCATCACCCCTGAGGTGTGGCCAAACGTGGA
CAACTATGAGCTGTACGAAAAGCTGGAGCTGGTCAAGGGCCAGAAGCGGAAGGTGAAGGACAGGCTGAAG
GCCTATGTGCGTGACCCATACGCACTGGACCTCATCGACAAGCTGCTGGTGCTGGACCCTGCCCAGCGCA
TCGACAGCGATGACGCCCTCAACCACGACTTCTTCTGGTCCGACCCCATGCCCTCCGACCTCAAGGGCAT
GCTCTCCACCCACCTGACGTCCATGTTCGAGTACTTGGCACCACCGCGCCGGAAGGGCAGCCAGATCACC
CAGCAGTCCACCAACCAGAGTCGCAATCCCGCCACCACCAACCAGACGGAGTTTGAGCGCGTCTTCTATG
ATGTTCCTGATTATGCTAGTCTCTAGGCGGCCGCTCTAGAGGATCCAAGCTTACGTACGCGTGCATGCGA
CGTCATAGCTCTCTCCCTATAGTGAGTCGTATTATAAGCTAGCTTGGGATCTTTGTGAAGGAACCTTACT
TCTGTGGTGTGACATAATTGGACAAACTACCTACAGAGATTTAAAGCTCTAAGGTAAATATAAAATTTTT
AAGTGTATAATGTGTTAAACTAGCTGCATATGCTTGCTGCTTGAGAGTTTTGCTTACTGAGTATGATTTA
TGAAAATATTATACACAGGAGCTAGTGATTCTAATTGTTTGTGTATTTTAGATTCACAGTCCCAAGGCTC
ATTTCAGGCCCCTCAGTCCTCACAGTCTGTTCATGATCATAATCAGCCATACCACATTTGTAGAGGTTTT
ACTTGCTTTAAAAAACCTCCCACACCTCCCCCTGAACCTGAAACATAAAATGAATGCAATTGTTGTTGTT
AACTTGTTTATTGCAGCTTATAATGGTTACAAATAAAGCAATAGCATCACAAATTTCACAAATAAAGCAT
TTTTTTCACTGCATTCTAGTTGTGGTTTGTCCAAACTCATCAATGTATCTTATCATGTCTGGATCCTGCA
TTAATGAATCGGCCAACGCGCGGGGAGAGGCGGTTTGCGTATTGGGCGCTCTTCCGCTTCCTCGCTCACT
GACTCGCTGCGCTCGGTCGTTCGGCTGCGGCGAGCGGTATCAGCTCACTCAAAGGCGGTAATACGGTTAT
CCACAGAATCAGGGGATAACGCAGGAAAGAACATGTGAGCAAAAGGCCAGCAAAAGGCCAGGAACCGTAA
AAAGGCCGCGTTGCTGGCGTTTTTCCATAGGCTCCGCCCCCCTGACGAGCATCACAAAAATCGACGCTCA
AGTCAGAGGTGGCGAAACCCGACAGGACTATAAAGATACCAGGCGTTTCCCCCTGGAAGCTCCCTCGTGC
GCTCTCCTGTTCCGACCCTGCCGCTTACCGGATACCTGTCCGCCTTTCTCCCTTCGGGAAGCGTGGCGCT
TTCTCATAGCTCACGCTGTAGGTATCTCAGTTCGGTGTAGGTCGTTCGCTCCAAGCTGGGCTGTGTGCAC
GAACCCCCCGTTCAGCCCGACCGCTGCGCCTTATCCGGTAACTATCGTCTTGAGTCCAACCCGGTAAGAC
ACGACTTATCGCCACTGGCAGCAGCCACTGGTAACAGGATTAGCAGAGCGAGGTATGTAGGCGGTGCTAC
AGAGTTCTTGAAGTGGTGGCCTAACTACGGCTACACTAGAAGAACAGTATTTGGTATCTGCGCTCTGCTG
AAGCCAGTTACCTTCGGAAAAAGAGTTGGTAGCTCTTGATCCGGCAAACAAACCACCGCTGGTAGCGGTG
GTTTTTTTGTTTGCAAGCAGCAGATTACGCGCAGAAAAAAAGGATCTCAAGAAGATCCTTTGATCTTTTC
TACGGGGTCTGACGCTCAGTGGAACGAAAACTCACGTTAAGGGATTTTGGTCATGAGATTATCAAAAAGG
ATCTTCACCTAGATCCTTTTAAATTAAAAATGAAGTTTTAAATCAATCTAAAGTATATATGAGTAAACTT
GGTCTGACAGTTACCAATGCTTAATCAGTGAGGCACCTATCTCAGCGATCTGTCTATTTCGTTCATCCAT
AGTTGCCTGACTCCCCGTCGTGTAGATAACTACGATACGGGAGGGCTTACCATCTGGCCCCAGTGCTGCA
ATGATACCGCGAGACCCACGCTCACCGGCTCCAGATTTATCAGCAATAAACCAGCCAGCCGGAAGGGCCG
AGCGCAGAAGTGGTCCTGCAACTTTATCCGCCTCCATCCAGTCTATTAATTGTTGCCGGGAAGCTAGAGT
AAGTAGTTCGCCAGTTAATAGTTTGCGCAACGTTGTTGCCATTGCTACAGGCATCGTGGTGTCACGCTCG
TCGTTTGGTATGGCTTCATTCAGCTCCGGTTCCCAACGATCAAGGCGAGTTACATGATCCCCCATGTTGT
GCAAAAAAGCGGTTAGCTCCTTCGGTCCTCCGATCGTTGTCAGAAGTAAGTTGGCCGCAGTGTTATCACT
CATGGTTATGGCAGCACTGCATAATTCTCTTACTGTCATGCCATCCGTAAGATGCTTTTCTGTGACTGGT
GAGTACTCAACCAAGTCATTCTGAGAATAGTGTATGCGGCGACCGAGTTGCTCTTGCCCGGCGTCAATAC
GGGATAATACCGCGCCACATAGCAGAACTTTAAAAGTGCTCATCATTGGAAAACGTTCTTCGGGGCGAAA
ACTCTCAAGGATCTTACCGCTGTTGAGATCCAGTTCGATGTAACCCACTCGTGCACCCAACTGATCTTCA
GCATCTTTTACTTTCACCAGCGTTTCTGGGTGAGCAAAAACAGGAAGGCAAAATGCCGCAAAAAAGGGAA
TAAGGGCGACACGGAAATGTTGAATACTCATACTCTTCCTTTTTCAATATTATTGAAGCATTTATCAGGG
TTATTGTCTCATGAGCGGATACATATTTGAATGTATTTAGAAAAATAAACAAATAGGGGTTCCGCGCACA
TTTCCCCGAAAAGTGCCACCTGACGTCTAAGAAACCATTATTATCATGACATTAACCTATAAAAATAGGC
GTATCACGAGGCCCTTTCACTCATTAGGCACCCCAGGCTTTACACTTTATGCTTCCGGCTCGTATAATGT
GTGGAATTGTGAGCGGATAACAATTTCACACAGGAAACAGCATCGATGCTGTGGAATGTGTGTCAGTTAG
GGTGTGGAAATCCCCAGGCTCCCCAGCAGGCAGAAGTATGCAAAGCATGCATCTCAATTAGTCAGCAACC
AGGTGTGGAAAGTCCCCAGGCTCCCCAGCAGGCAGAAGTATGCAAAGCATGCATCTCAATTAGTCAGCAA
CCATAGTCCCGCCCCTAACTC
Features (pLannotate 1.2.2; 15 found; start..end, strand, type, name):
    161..179     +  promoter       SP6 promoter: promoter for bacteriophage SP6 RNA polymerase
    211..1326    +  CDS            CDK9: CDK9_HUMAN - Also known as CDC2L4, TAK. Experimental evidence at protein level: Swiss-Prot protein existence level 1. Protein kinase involved in the regulation of transcription (PubMed:10574912, PubMed:10757782, PubMed:11145967, PubMed:11575923, PubMed:11809800, PubMed:11884399, PubMed:14701750, PubMed:16109376, PubMed:16109377, PubMed:20930849, PubMed:28426094). Member of the cyclin-dependent kinase pair (CDK9/cyclin-T) complex, also called positive transcription elongation factor b (P-TEFb), which facilitates the transition from abortive to productive elongation by phosphorylating the CTD (C
   1416..1434    -  promoter       T7 promoter: promoter for bacteriophage T7 RNA polymerase
   1448..1562    +  intron         large T intron (fragment): SV40 (simian virus 40) large T antigen intron
   1636..1661    +  intron         small t intron (fragment): SV40 (simian virus 40) small t antigen intron
   1661..1798    +  CDS            large T antigen (fragment): large T antigen from SV40 (simian virus 40)
   1821..1955    +  polyA_signal   SV40 poly(A) signal: SV40 polyadenylation signal
   1956..2009    -  CDS            lacI (fragment): lac repressor; lacI; The lac repressor binds to the lac operator to inhibit transcription in E. coli. This inhibition can be relieved by adding lactose or isopropyl-β-D-thiogalactopyranoside (IPTG).
   2192..2780    -  rep_origin     ori: high-copy-number ColE1/pMB1/pBR322/pUC origin of replication
   2951..3811    -  CDS            AmpR: β-lactamase; bla; confers resistance to ampicillin, carbenicillin, and related antibiotics
   3812..3916    -  promoter       AmpR promoter: bla
   4029..4059    +  promoter       lac UV5 promoter: E. coli lac promoter with an "up" mutation
   4067..4083    +  protein_bind   lac operator: The lac repressor binds to the lac operator to inhibit transcription in E. coli. This inhibition can be relieved by adding lactose or isopropyl-β-D-thiogalactopyranoside (IPTG). lac repressor encoded by lacI
   4131..4201    +  promoter       SV40 promoter (fragment): SV40 enhancer and early promoter
   4228..147     +  promoter       SV40 promoter (across the origin): SV40 early promoter
