[The description below was written by a language model from this plasmid's Addgene catalogue record and pLannotate feature annotations shown in this document.]
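Description:
pSV CDK9 HA (P#598) is a mammalian expression plasmid built on the Invitrogen pSV Sport backbone and carrying full-length human CDK9 (cyclin-dependent kinase 9, also known as PITALRE or TAK). According to the depositor, the coding sequence was generated by PCR, subcloned between the EcoRI and NotI sites, and bears an HA epitope tag at its 3′ end, so the protein is C-terminally tagged. The HA tag itself is not separately annotated in the feature table. The sequenced plasmid is about 4.3 kb. It is propagated in E. coli through a high-copy ColE1/pUC-type origin and selected with ampicillin through the β-lactamase gene and its native promoter.

In mammalian cells, expression is driven by the SV40 early promoter and enhancer, which lies directly upstream of the insert and spans the numbering origin of the circular map. Downstream of CDK9 are SV40-derived fragments of the small t and large T intron regions, followed by the SV40 polyadenylation signal, which together provide splicing and 3′ end processing of the transcript. The insert is flanked by an SP6 promoter in the sense orientation and a T7 promoter in the antisense orientation, allowing in vitro transcription of either strand and providing sequencing primer sites. A lac UV5 promoter with its operator, plus a short lacI remnant, are backbone-derived bacterial elements.

CDK9 is the kinase subunit of positive transcription elongation factor b (P-TEFb), which pairs with cyclin T. The associated publication examined the requirement for its kinase activity, cyclin T1 and Tat in activating HIV transcription. The plasmid suits transient expression of epitope-tagged CDK9 for detection or immunoprecipitation.
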