Addgene plasmid #14638: pSV CDK9 HA (P#598)
Depositing lab: Matija Peterlin. Depositing organization: University of California, San Francisco (UCSF). Publication: The ability of positive transcription elongation factor B to transactivate human immunodeficiency virus transcription depends on a functional kinase domain, cyclin T1, and Tat. Fujinaga K, Cujec TP, Peng J, Garriga J, Price DH, Grana X, Peterlin BM. J Virol. 1998 Sep . 72(9):7154-9. PubMed 9696809.
Backbone
  Vector backbone: pSV Sport
  Backbone manufacturer: Invitrogen
  Backbone size w/o insert (bp): 3160
  Vector type: Mammalian Expression
Growth in bacteria
  Bacterial resistance: Ampicillin, 100 μg/mL
  Growth temperature: 37°C
  Growth strain: DH5alpha
  Copy number: High Copy
Gene/Insert
  Gene/Insert name: cdk9 (alt name: cyclin dependent kinase 9)
  Species: H. sapiens (human)
  Entrez Gene: CDK9 (a.k.a. C-2k, CDC2L4, CTK1, PITALRE, TAK)
  Tag / fusion protein: HA
  Cloning method: Restriction Enzyme; 5′ cloning site EcoRI (unknown if destroyed); 3′ cloning site NotI (unknown if destroyed)
  Sequencing primers: 5′ SP6
Terms and licenses: Academic/Nonprofit Terms; Industry Terms: Not Available to Industry
Depositor comments: Full Length cdk9 was made by PCR, and sublconed into pSV-Sport. cdk9 contains a 3'HA tag.
How to cite: pSV CDK9 HA (P#598) was a gift from Matija Peterlin (Addgene plasmid # 14638 ; http://n2t.net/addgene:14638 ; RRID:Addgene_14638)
